>Addgene plasmid #134983 | 3xFLAG-dCas9/pMSCVpuro | addgene full sequence | sequence record 430623 | Addgene NGS Result
TGAAAGACCCCACCTGTAGGTTTGGCAAGCTAGCTTAAGTAACGCCATTTTGCAAGGCATGGAAAATACA
TAACTGAGAATAGAGAAGTTCAGATCAAGGTTAGGAACAGAGAGACAGCAGAATATGGGCCAAACAGGAT
ATCTGTGGTAAGCAGTTCCTGCCCCGGCTCAGGGCCAAGAACAGATGGTCCCCAGATGCGGTCCCGCCCT
CAGCAGTTTCTAGAGAACCATCAGATGTTTCCAGGGTGCCCCAAGGACCTGAAATGACCCTGTGCCTTAT
TTGAACTAACCAATCAGTTCGCTTCTCGCTTCTGTTCGCGCGCTTCTGCTCCCCGAGCTCAATAAAAGAG
CCCACAACCCCTCACTCGGCGCGCCAGTCCTCCGATAGACTGCGTCGCCCGGGTACCCGTATTCCCAATA
AAGCCTCTTGCTGTTTGCATCCGAATCGTGGACTCGCTGATCCTTGGGAGGGTCTCCTCAGATTGATTGA
CTGCCCACCTCGGGGGTCTTTCATTTGGAGGTTCCACCGAGATTTGGAGACCCCTGCCCAGGGACCACCG
ACCCCCCCGCCGGGAGGTAAGCTGGCCAGCGGTCGTTTCGTGTCTGTCTCTGTCTTTGTGCGTGTTTGTG
CCGGCATCTAATGTTTGCGCCTGCGTCTGTACTAGTTAGCTAACTAGCTCTGTATCTGGCGGACCCGTGG
TGGAACTGACGAGTTCTGAACACCCGGCCGCAACCCTGGGAGACGTCCCAGGGACTTTGGGGGCCGTTTT
TGTGGCCCGACCTGAGGAAGGGAGTCGATGTGGAATCCGACCCCGTCAGGATATGTGGTTCTGGTAGGAG
ACGAGAACCTAAAACAGTTCCCGCCTCCGTCTGAATTTTTGCTTTCGGTTTGGAACCGAAGCCGCGCGTC
TTGTCTGCTGCAGCGCTGCAGCATCGTTCTGTGTTGTCTCTGTCTGACTGTGTTTCTGTATTTGTCTGAA
AATTAGGGCCAGACTGTTACCACTCCCTTAAGTTTGACCTTAGGTCACTGGAAAGATGTCGAGCGGATCG
CTCACAACCAGTCGGTAGATGTCAAGAAGAGACGTTGGGTTACCTTCTGCTCTGCAGAATGGCCAACCTT
TAACGTCGGATGGCCGCGAGACGGCACCTTTAACCGAGACCTCATCACCCAGGTTAAGATCAAGGTCTTT
TCACCTGGCCCGCATGGACACCCAGACCAGGTCCCCTACATCGTGACCTGGGAAGCCTTGGCTTTTGACC
CCCCTCCCTGGGTCAAGCCCTTTGTACACCCTAAGCCTCCGCCTCCTCTTCCTCCATCCGCCCCGTCTCT
CCCCCTTGAACCTCCTCGTTCGACCCCGCCTCGATCCTCCCTTTATCCAGCCCTCACTCCTTCTCTAGGC
GCCGGAATTAGATCTAAGGATCCGTTTAGTGAACCGTCAGAATTAACCATGGACTACAAAGACCATGACG
GTGATTATAAAGATCATGACATCGATTACAAGGATGACGATGACAAGCTCATGGACAAGAAGTACTCCAT
TGGGCTCGCTATCGGCACAAACAGCGTCGGCTGGGCCGTCATTACGGACGAGTACAAGGTGCCGAGCAAA
AAATTCAAAGTTCTGGGCAATACCGATCGCCACAGCATAAAGAAGAACCTCATTGGCGCCCTCCTGTTCG
ACTCCGGGGAGACGGCCGAAGCCACGCGGCTCAAAAGAACAGCACGGCGCAGATATACCCGCAGAAAGAA
TCGGATCTGCTACCTGCAGGAGATCTTTAGTAATGAGATGGCTAAGGTGGATGACTCTTTCTTCCATAGG
CTGGAGGAGTCCTTTTTGGTGGAGGAGGATAAAAAGCACGAGCGCCACCCAATCTTTGGCAATATCGTGG
ACGAGGTGGCGTACCATGAAAAGTACCCAACCATATATCATCTGAGGAAGAAGCTTGTAGACAGTACTGA
TAAGGCTGACTTGCGGTTGATCTATCTCGCGCTGGCGCATATGATCAAATTTCGGGGACACTTCCTCATC
GAGGGGGACCTGAACCCAGACAACAGCGATGTCGACAAACTCTTTATCCAACTGGTTCAGACTTACAATC
AGCTTTTCGAAGAGAACCCGATCAACGCATCCGGAGTTGACGCCAAAGCAATCCTGAGCGCTAGGCTGTC
CAAATCCCGGCGGCTCGAAAACCTCATCGCACAGCTCCCTGGGGAGAAGAAGAACGGCCTGTTTGGTAAT
CTTATCGCCCTGTCACTCGGGCTGACCCCCAACTTTAAATCTAACTTCGACCTGGCCGAAGATGCCAAGC
TTCAACTGAGCAAAGACACCTACGATGATGATCTCGACAATCTGCTGGCCCAGATCGGCGACCAGTACGC
AGACCTTTTTTTGGCGGCAAAGAACCTGTCAGACGCCATTCTGCTGAGTGATATTCTGCGAGTGAACACG
GAGATCACCAAAGCTCCGCTGAGCGCTAGTATGATCAAGCGCTATGATGAGCACCACCAAGACTTGACTT
TGCTGAAGGCCCTTGTCAGACAGCAACTGCCTGAGAAGTACAAGGAAATTTTCTTCGATCAGTCTAAAAA
TGGCTACGCCGGATACATTGACGGCGGAGCAAGCCAGGAGGAATTTTACAAATTTATTAAGCCCATCTTG
GAAAAAATGGACGGCACCGAGGAGCTGCTGGTAAAGCTTAACAGAGAAGATCTGTTGCGCAAACAGCGCA
CTTTCGACAATGGAAGCATCCCCCACCAGATTCACCTGGGCGAACTGCACGCTATCCTCAGGCGGCAAGA
GGATTTCTACCCCTTTTTGAAAGATAACAGGGAAAAGATTGAGAAAATCCTCACATTTCGGATACCCTAC
TATGTAGGCCCCCTCGCCCGGGGAAATTCCAGATTCGCGTGGATGACTCGCAAATCAGAAGAGACCATCA
CTCCCTGGAACTTCGAGGAAGTCGTGGATAAGGGGGCCTCTGCCCAGTCCTTCATCGAAAGGATGACTAA
CTTTGATAAAAATCTGCCTAACGAAAAGGTGCTTCCTAAACACTCTCTGCTGTACGAGTACTTCACAGTT
TATAACGAGCTCACCAAGGTCAAATACGTCACAGAAGGGATGAGAAAGCCAGCATTCCTGTCTGGAGAGC
AGAAGAAAGCTATCGTGGACCTCCTCTTCAAGACGAACCGGAAAGTTACCGTGAAACAGCTCAAAGAAGA
CTATTTCAAAAAGATTGAATGTTTCGACTCTGTTGAAATCAGCGGAGTGGAGGATCGCTTCAACGCATCC
CTGGGAACGTATCACGATCTCCTGAAAATCATTAAAGACAAGGACTTCCTGGACAATGAGGAGAACGAGG
ACATTCTTGAGGACATTGTCCTCACCCTTACGTTGTTTGAAGATAGGGAGATGATTGAAGAACGCTTGAA
AACTTACGCTCATCTCTTCGACGACAAAGTCATGAAACAGCTCAAGAGGCGCCGATATACAGGATGGGGG
CGGCTGTCAAGAAAACTGATCAATGGGATCCGAGACAAGCAGAGTGGAAAGACAATCCTGGATTTTCTTA
AGTCCGATGGATTTGCCAACAGGAACTTCATGCAGTTGATCCATGATGACTCTCTCACCTTTAAGGAGGA
CATCCAGAAAGCACAAGTTTCTGGCCAGGGGGACAGTCTTCACGAGCACATCGCTAATCTTGCAGGTAGC
CCAGCTATCAAAAAGGGAATACTGCAGACCGTTAAGGTCGTGGATGAACTCGTCAAAGTAATGGGAAGGC
ATAAGCCCGAGAATATCGTTATCGAGATGGCCCGAGAGAACCAAACTACCCAGAAGGGACAGAAGAACAG
TAGGGAAAGGATGAAGAGGATTGAAGAGGGTATAAAAGAACTGGGGTCCCAAATCCTTAAGGAACACCCA
GTTGAAAACACCCAGCTTCAGAATGAGAAGCTCTACCTGTACTACCTGCAGAACGGCAGGGACATGTACG
TGGATCAGGAACTGGACATCAATCGGCTCTCCGACTACGACGTGGATGCCATCGTGCCCCAGTCTTTTCT
CAAAGATGATTCTATTGATAATAAAGTGTTGACAAGATCCGATAAAAATAGAGGGAAGAGTGATAACGTC
CCCTCAGAAGAAGTTGTCAAGAAAATGAAAAATTATTGGCGGCAGCTGCTGAACGCCAAACTGATCACAC
AACGGAAGTTCGATAATCTGACTAAGGCTGAACGAGGTGGCCTGTCTGAGTTGGATAAAGCCGGCTTCAT
CAAAAGGCAGCTTGTTGAGACACGCCAGATCACCAAGCACGTGGCCCAAATTCTCGATTCACGCATGAAC
ACCAAGTACGATGAAAATGACAAACTGATTCGAGAGGTGAAAGTTATTACTCTGAAGTCTAAGCTGGTCT
CAGATTTCAGAAAGGACTTTCAGTTTTATAAGGTGAGAGAGATCAACAATTACCACCATGCGCATGATGC
CTACCTGAATGCAGTGGTAGGCACTGCACTTATCAAAAAATATCCCAAGCTTGAATCTGAATTTGTTTAC
GGAGACTATAAAGTGTACGATGTTAGGAAAATGATCGCAAAGTCTGAGCAGGAAATAGGCAAGGCCACCG
CTAAGTACTTCTTTTACAGCAATATTATGAATTTTTTCAAGACCGAGATTACACTGGCCAATGGAGAGAT
TCGGAAGCGACCACTTATCGAAACAAACGGAGAAACAGGAGAAATCGTGTGGGACAAGGGTAGGGATTTC
GCGACAGTCCGGAAGGTCCTGTCCATGCCGCAGGTGAACATCGTTAAAAAGACCGAAGTACAGACCGGAG
GCTTCTCCAAGGAAAGTATCCTCCCGAAAAGGAACAGCGACAAGCTGATCGCACGCAAAAAAGATTGGGA
CCCCAAGAAATACGGCGGATTCGATTCTCCTACAGTCGCTTACAGTGTACTGGTTGTGGCCAAAGTGGAG
AAAGGGAAGTCTAAAAAACTCAAAAGCGTCAAGGAACTGCTGGGCATCACAATCATGGAGCGATCAAGCT
TCGAAAAAAACCCCATCGACTTTCTCGAGGCGAAAGGATATAAAGAGGTCAAAAAAGACCTCATCATTAA
GCTTCCCAAGTACTCTCTCTTTGAGCTTGAAAACGGCCGGAAACGAATGCTCGCTAGTGCGGGCGAGCTG
CAGAAAGGTAACGAGCTGGCACTGCCCTCTAAATACGTTAATTTCTTGTATCTGGCCAGCCACTATGAAA
AGCTCAAAGGGTCTCCCGAAGATAATGAGCAGAAGCAGCTGTTCGTGGAACAACACAAACACTACCTTGA
TGAGATCATCGAGCAAATAAGCGAATTCTCCAAAAGAGTGATCCTCGCCGACGCTAACCTCGATAAGGTG
CTTTCTGCTTACAATAAGCACAGGGATAAGCCCATCAGGGAGCAGGCAGAAAACATTATCCACTTGTTTA
CTCTGACCAACTTGGGCGCGCCTGCAGCCTTCAAGTACTTCGACACCACCATAGACAGAAAGCGGTACAC
CTCTACAAAGGAGGTCCTGGACGCCACACTGATTCATCAGTCAATTACGGGGCTCTATGAAACAAGAATC
GACCTCTCTCAGCTCGGTGGAGACAGCAGGGCTGACCCCAAGAAGAAGAGGAAGGTGTGAAAGGGTTCGA
TCCCTACCGGATCGAATTCCAGCTGAGCGCCGGTCGCTACCATTACCAGTTGGTCTGGTGTCAAAAATAA
TAATAACCGGGCAGGCCATGTCTGCCCGTATTTCGCGTAAGGAAATCCATTATGTACTATTTAAACTCGA
GCGGCCTCGAGGTTAACGAATTCTACCGGGTAGGGGAGGCGCTTTTCCCAAGGCAGTCTGGAGCATGCGC
TTTAGCAGCCCCGCTGGGCACTTGGCGCTACACAAGTGGCCTCTGGCCTCGCACACATTCCACATCCACC
GGTAGGCGCCAACCGGCTCCGTTCTTTGGTGGCCCCTTCGCGCCACCTTCTACTCCTCCCCTAGTCAGGA
AGTTCCCCCCCGCCCCGCAGCTCGCGTCGTGCAGGACGTGACAAATGGAAGTAGCACGTCTCACTAGTCT
CGTGCAGATGGACAGCACCGCTGAGCAATGGAAGCGGGTAGGCCTTTGGGGCAGCGGCCAATAGCAGCTT
TGCTCCTTCGCTTTCTGGGCTCAGAGGCTGGGAAGGGGTGGGTCCGGGGGCGGGCTCAGGGGCGGGCTCA
GGGGCGGGGCGGGCGCCCGAAGGTCCTCCGGAGGCCCGGCATTCTGCACGCTTCAAAAGCGCACGTCTGC
CGCGCTGTTCTCCTCTTCCTCATCTCCGGGCCTTTCGACCTGCAGCCCAAGCTTACCATGACCGAGTACA
AGCCCACGGTGCGCCTCGCCACCCGCGACGACGTCCCCAGGGCCGTACGCACCCTCGCCGCCGCGTTCGC
CGACTACCCCGCCACGCGCCACACCGTCGATCCGGACCGCCACATCGAGCGGGTCACCGAGCTGCAAGAA
CTCTTCCTCACGCGCGTCGGGCTCGACATCGGCAAGGTGTGGGTCGCGGACGACGGCGCCGCGGTGGCGG
TCTGGACCACGCCGGAGAGCGTCGAAGCGGGGGCGGTGTTCGCCGAGATCGGCCCGCGCATGGCCGAGTT
GAGCGGTTCCCGGCTGGCCGCGCAGCAACAGATGGAAGGCCTCCTGGCGCCGCACCGGCCCAAGGAGCCC
GCGTGGTTCCTGGCCACCGTCGGCGTCTCGCCCGACCACCAGGGCAAGGGTCTGGGCAGCGCCGTCGTGC
TCCCCGGAGTGGAGGCGGCCGAGCGCGCCGGGGTGCCCGCCTTCCTGGAGACCTCCGCGCCCCGCAACCT
CCCCTTCTACGAGCGGCTCGGCTTCACCGTCACCGCCGACGTCGAGGTGCCCGAAGGACCGCGCACCTGG
TGCATGACCCGCAAGCCCGGTGCCTGACGCCCGCCCCACGACCCGCAGCGCCCGACCGAAAGGAGCGCAC
GACCCCATGCATCGATAAAATAAAAGATTTTATTTAGTCTCCAGAAAAAGGGGGGAATGAAAGACCCCAC
CTGTAGGTTTGGCAAGCTAGCTTAAGTAACGCCATTTTGCAAGGCATGGAAAATACATAACTGAGAATAG
AGAAGTTCAGATCAAGGTTAGGAACAGAGAGACAGCAGAATATGGGCCAAACAGGATATCTGTGGTAAGC
AGTTCCTGCCCCGGCTCAGGGCCAAGAACAGATGGTCCCCAGATGCGGTCCCGCCCTCAGCAGTTTCTAG
AGAACCATCAGATGTTTCCAGGGTGCCCCAAGGACCTGAAATGACCCTGTGCCTTATTTGAACTAACCAA
TCAGTTCGCTTCTCGCTTCTGTTCGCGCGCTTCTGCTCCCCGAGCTCAATAAAAGAGCCCACAACCCCTC
ACTCGGCGCGCCAGTCCTCCGATAGACTGCGTCGCCCGGGTACCCGTGTATCCAATAAACCCTCTTGCAG
TTGCATCCGACTTGTGGTCTCGCTGTTCCTTGGGAGGGTCTCCTCTGAGTGATTGACTACCCGTCAGCGG
GGGTCTTTCATGGGTAACAGTTTCTTGAAGTTGGAGAACAACATTCTGAGGGTAGGAGTCGAATATTAAG
TAATCCTGACTCAATTAGCCACTGTTTTGAATCCACATACTCCAATACTCCTGAAATAGTTCATTATGGA
CAGCGCAGAAAGAGCTGGGGAGAATTGTGAAATTGTTATCCGCTCACAATTCCACACAACATACGAGCCG
GAAGCATAAAGTGTAAAGCCTGGGGTGCCTAATGAGTGAGCTAACTCACATTAATTGCGTTGCGCTCACT
GCCCGCTTTCCAGTCGGGAAACCTGTCGTGCCAGCTGCATTAATGAATCGGCCAACGCGCGGGGAGAGGC
GGTTTGCGTATTGGGCGCTCTTCCGCTTCCTCGCTCACTGACTCGCTGCGCTCGGTCGTTCGGCTGCGGC
GAGCGGTATCAGCTCACTCAAAGGCGGTAATACGGTTATCCACAGAATCAGGGGATAACGCAGGAAAGAA
CATGTGAGCAAAAGGCCAGCAAAAGGCCAGGAACCGTAAAAAGGCCGCGTTGCTGGCGTTTTTCCATAGG
CTCCGCCCCCCTGACGAGCATCACAAAAATCGACGCTCAAGTCAGAGGTGGCGAAACCCGACAGGACTAT
AAAGATACCAGGCGTTTCCCCCTGGAAGCTCCCTCGTGCGCTCTCCTGTTCCGACCCTGCCGCTTACCGG
ATACCTGTCCGCCTTTCTCCCTTCGGGAAGCGTGGCGCTTTCTCATAGCTCACGCTGTAGGTATCTCAGT
TCGGTGTAGGTCGTTCGCTCCAAGCTGGGCTGTGTGCACGAACCCCCCGTTCAGCCCGACCGCTGCGCCT
TATCCGGTAACTATCGTCTTGAGTCCAACCCGGTAAGACACGACTTATCGCCACTGGCAGCAGCCACTGG
TAACAGGATTAGCAGAGCGAGGTATGTAGGCGGTGCTACAGAGTTCTTGAAGTGGTGGCCTAACTACGGC
TACACTAGAAGAACAGTATTTGGTATCTGCGCTCTGCTGAAGCCAGTTACCTTCGGAAAAAGAGTTGGTA
GCTCTTGATCCGGCAAACAAACCACCGCTGGTAGCGGTGGTTTTTTTGTTTGCAAGCAGCAGATTACGCG
CAGAAAAAAAGGATCTCAAGAAGATCCTTTGATCTTTTCTACGGGGTCTGACGCTCAGTGGAACGAAAAC
TCACGTTAAGGGATTTTGGTCATGAGATTATCAAAAAGGATCTTCACCTAGATCCTTTTAAATTAAAAAT
GAAGTTTTAAATCAATCTAAAGTATATATGAGTAAACTTGGTCTGACAGTTACCAATGCTTAATCAGTGA
GGCACCTATCTCAGCGATCTGTCTATTTCGTTCATCCATAGTTGCCTGACTCCCCGTCGTGTAGATAACT
ACGATACGGGAGGGCTTACCATCTGGCCCCAGTGCTGCAATGATACCGCGAGACCCACGCTCACCGGCTC
CAGATTTATCAGCAATAAACCAGCCAGCCGGAAGGGCCGAGCGCAGAAGTGGTCCTGCAACTTTATCCGC
CTCCATCCAGTCTATTAATTGTTGCCGGGAAGCTAGAGTAAGTAGTTCGCCAGTTAATAGTTTGCGCAAC
GTTGTTGCCATTGCTACAGGCATCGTGGTGTCACGCTCGTCGTTTGGTATGGCTTCATTCAGCTCCGGTT
CCCAACGATCAAGGCGAGTTACATGATCCCCCATGTTGTGCAAAAAAGCGGTTAGCTCCTTCGGTCCTCC
GATCGTTGTCAGAAGTAAGTTGGCCGCAGTGTTATCACTCATGGTTATGGCAGCACTGCATAATTCTCTT
ACTGTCATGCCATCCGTAAGATGCTTTTCTGTGACTGGTGAGTACTCAACCAAGTCATTCTGAGAATAGT
GTATGCGGCGACCGAGTTGCTCTTGCCCGGCGTCAATACGGGATAATACCGCGCCACATAGCAGAACTTT
AAAAGTGCTCATCATTGGAAAACGTTCTTCGGGGCGAAAACTCTCAAGGATCTTACCGCTGTTGAGATCC
AGTTCGATGTAACCCACTCGTGCACCCAACTGATCTTCAGCATCTTTTACTTTCACCAGCGTTTCTGGGT
GAGCAAAAACAGGAAGGCAAAATGCCGCAAAAAAGGGAATAAGGGCGACACGGAAATGTTGAATACTCAT
ACTCTTCCTTTTTCAATATTATTGAAGCATTTATCAGGGTTATTGTCTCATGAGCGGATACATATTTGAA
TGTATTTAGAAAAATAAACAAATAGGGGTTCCGCGCACATTTCCCCGAAAAGTGCCACCTGACGTCTAAG
AAACCATTATTATCATGACATTAACCTATAAAAATAGGCGTATCACGAGGCCCTTTCGTCTCGCGCGTTT
CGGTGATGACGGTGAAAACCTCTGACACATGCAGCTCCCGGAGACGGTCACAGCTTGTCTGTAAGCGGAT
GCCGGGAGCAGACAAGCCCGTCAGGGCGCGTCAGCGGGTGTTGGCGGGTGTCGGGGCTGGCTTAACTATG
CGGCATCAGAGCAGATTGTACTGAGAGTGCACCATATGCGGTGTGAAATACCGCACAGATGCGTAAGGAG
AAAATACCGCATCAGGCGCCATTCGCCATTCAGGCTGCGCAACTGTTGGGAAGGGCGATCGGTGCGGGCC
TCTTCGCTATTACGCCAGCTGGCGAAAGGGGGATGTGCTGCAAGGCGATTAAGTTGGGTAACGCCAGGGT
TTTCCCAGTCACGACGTTGTAAAACGACGGCGCAAGGAATGGTGCATGCAAGGAGATGGCGCCCAACAGT
CCCCCGGCCACGGGGCCTGCCACCATACCCACGCCGAAACAAGCGCTCATGAGCCCGAAGTGGCGAGCCC
GATCTTCCCCATCGGTGATGTCGGCGATATAGGCGCCAGCAACCGCACCTGTGGCGCCGGTGATGCCGGC
CACGATGCGTCCGGCGTAGAGGCGATTAGTCCAATTTGTTAAAGACAGGATATCAGTGGTCCAGGCTCTA
GTTTTGACTCAACAATATCACCAGCTGAAGCCTATAGAGTACGAGCCATAGATAAAATAAAAGATTTTAT
TTAGTCTCCAGAAAAAGGGGGGAA
Features (pLannotate 1.2.2; 21 found; start..end, strand, type, name):
    579..920     +  misc_feature   MESV Ψ: packaging signal of murine embryonic stem cell virus
    987..1403    +  CDS            gag (truncated): truncated Moloney murine leukemia virus (MMLV) gag gene lacking the start codon
   1423..1441    +  promoter       tight TRE promoter (fragment): Tet-responsive promoter PTight, consisting of seven tet operator sequences followed by the minimal CMV promoter
   1452..1517    +  CDS            3xFLAG: three tandem FLAG® epitope tags, followed by an enterokinase cleavage site
   1521..5624    +  CDS            Cas9: Cas9 (Csn1) endonuclease from the Streptococcus pyogenes Type II CRISPR/Cas system generates RNA-guided double strand breaks in DNA
   5838..6337    +  promoter       PGK promoter: mouse phosphoglycerate kinase 1 promoter
   6358..6957    +  CDS            PuroR: puromycin N-acetyltransferase; pac from Streptomyces alboniger; confers resistance to puromycin
   7057..7571    +  LTR            3' LTR: 3' long terminal repeat from murine embryonic stem cell virus
   7731..7753    -  protein_bind   lac operator (fragment): The lac repressor binds to the lac operator to inhibit transcription in E. coli. This inhibition can be relieved by adding lactose or isopropyl-β-D-thiogalactopyranoside (IPTG). lac repressor encoded by lacI
   7757..7787    -  promoter       lac promoter: promoter for the E. coli lac operon
   7802..7823    -  protein_bind   CAP binding site: CAP binding activates transcription in the presence of cAMP. E. coli catabolite activator protein
   7836..7928    -  CDS            lacI (fragment): lac repressor; lacI; The lac repressor binds to the lac operator to inhibit transcription in E. coli. This inhibition can be relieved by adding lactose or isopropyl-β-D-thiogalactopyranoside (IPTG).
   8111..8699    -  rep_origin     ori: high-copy-number ColE1/pMB1/pBR322/pUC origin of replication
   8870..9730    -  CDS            AmpR: β-lactamase; bla; confers resistance to ampicillin, carbenicillin, and related antibiotics
   9731..9835    -  promoter       AmpR promoter: bla
   9930..9965    +  CDS            rop (fragment): Rop protein, which maintains plasmids at low copy number; rop
  10067..10166   +  misc_feature   bom (fragment): basis of mobility region from pBR322
  10172..10321   -  CDS            lacZα (fragment): LacZα fragment of β-galactosidase; lacZ fragment
  10321..10522   -  CDS            TcR (fragment): tetracycline efflux protein; tet; confers resistance to tetracycline
  10523..10621   +  CDS            env (fragment): murine leukemia virus gPr80 envelope polyprotein precursor; env; proteolytically cleaved into gp70SU and p15TM subunits
  10663..515     +  LTR            5' LTR (across the origin): 5' long terminal repeat from murine embryonic stem cell virus
