[The description below was written by a language model from this plasmid's Addgene catalogue record and pLannotate feature annotations shown in this document.]
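Description:
3xFLAG-dCas9/pMSCVpuro is a murine stem cell virus (MSCV)-based retroviral expression plasmid of about 10.7 kb, built on the pMSCVpuro backbone for stable delivery of an epitope-tagged, catalytically inactive Cas9 into mammalian cells. In bacteria it is maintained through a high-copy ColE1/pUC-type origin and selected with ampicillin via the β-lactamase gene. The remaining bacterial annotations (short lac, rop, bom, lacZα and TcR fragments) are backbone remnants with no evident function. The retroviral unit is bounded by MESV-type 5′ and 3′ long terminal repeats. It carries the Ψ packaging signal and a truncated gag segment lacking its start codon, which together allow the transcribed genome to be packaged into virions when viral proteins are supplied in trans by packaging cells.

The roughly 4.2 kb insert, cloned between BglII and XhoI sites, encodes human codon-optimized Streptococcus pyogenes Cas9 carrying the D10A and H840A mutations. These changes abolish nuclease activity while leaving guide RNA-directed DNA binding intact. The protein has an N-terminal 3xFLAG tag and a C-terminal nuclear localization signal, and it is transcribed from the 5′ LTR. The very short "tight TRE" fragment annotated just upstream is probably an incidental sequence match rather than a working promoter. Downstream, a mouse PGK promoter drives puromycin N-acetyltransferase, so transduced cells can be selected with puromycin.

The construct is intended for engineered DNA-binding molecule-mediated chromatin immunoprecipitation (enChIP). In this method, dCas9 is targeted to a chosen locus by a guide RNA and pulled down through its FLAG tag to purify that genomic region. The plasmid does not encode a guide RNA. The depositor notes that guides are supplied from separate self-inactivating retroviral vectors.
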