Addgene plasmid #134983: 3xFLAG-dCas9/pMSCVpuro
Purpose: Expresses 3xFLAG-dCas9 in mammalian cells for enChIP analysis to purify specific genomic regions of interest.
Depositing lab: Hodaka Fujii. Depositing organization: Hirosaki University. Publication: MSCV-based retroviral plasmids expressing 3xFLAG-Sp-dCas9 for enChIP analysis. Yuno M, Nagata S, Fujita T, Fujii H. Biol Methods Protoc. 2021 Jul 9;6(1):bpab013. doi: 10.1093/biomethods/bpab013. eCollection 2021. PubMed 34409168.
Backbone
  Vector backbone: pMSCVpuro
  Backbone manufacturer: Takara Bio
  Backbone size w/o insert (bp): 6452
  Total vector size (bp): 10664
  Vector type: Mammalian Expression, Retroviral, CRISPR
  Selectable markers: Puromycin
Growth in bacteria
  Bacterial resistance: Ampicillin, 100 μg/mL
  Growth temperature: 30°C
  Growth strain: NEB Stable
  Copy number: High Copy
Gene/Insert
  Gene/Insert name: 3xFLAG-dCas9
  Species: Synthetic; Streptococcus pyogenes
  Insert size (bp): 4212
  Mutation: human codon-optimized, D10A + H840A
  Promoter: LTR
  Tag / fusion protein: 3xFLAG tag (N terminal on insert); NLS (C terminal on insert)
  Cloning method: Restriction Enzyme; 5′ cloning site Bgl II (not destroyed); 3′ cloning site Xho I (not destroyed)
  Sequencing primers: 5′ CCCTTGAACCTCCTCGTTCGACC; 3′ GAGACGTGCTACTTCCATTTGTC
Terms and licenses: Academic/Nonprofit Terms; Industry Terms: Not Available to Industry
Depositor comments: Construction strategy of gRNA retroviral vectors 1. Cleave gBlock from a gRNA vector constructed using gRNA cloning vector (Addgene #41824) with appropriate restriction enzymes (eg. [Xho I + Hind III], EcoR I). 2. Insert the cleaved gBlock into pSIR-based self-inactivating retroviral vectors. Vectors & Sites of insertion pSIR-neo (Addgene #51128): eg. [Xho I + Hind III] pSIR-GFP (Addgene #51134): eg. [Xho I + Hind III], EcoR I pSIR-DsRed-Express2 (Addgene #51135): eg. [Xho I + Hind III], EcoR I pSIR-hCD2 (Addgene #51143): eg. EcoR I
How to cite: 3xFLAG-dCas9/pMSCVpuro was a gift from Hodaka Fujii (Addgene plasmid # 134983 ; http://n2t.net/addgene:134983 ; RRID:Addgene_134983)
